>Addgene plasmid #23809 | pDONR223-ADPGK | depositor partial sequence | sequence record 11100 | Author sequence
ATGGCGCTGTGGCGCGGCTCCGCGTACGCGGGCTTCCTGGCGCTGGCCGTGGGCTGCGTCTTCCTGCTGG
AGCCAGAGCTGCCAGGCTCGGCGCTGCGCTCTCTCTGGAGCTCGCTGTGTCTGGGGCCCGCGCCTGCGCC
CCCGGGACCCGTCTCCCCCGAGGGCCGGTTGGCGGCAGCCTGGGACGCGCTTATCGTGCGGCCAGTCCGG
CGCTGGCGCCGCGTGGCAGTGGGAGTCAATGCATGTGTTGATGTGGTGCTCTCAGGGGTGAAGCTCTTGC
AGGCACTTGGCCTTAGTCCTGGGAATGGGAAAGATCACAGCATTCTGCATTCAAGGAATGATCTGGAAGA
AGCCTTCATTCACTTCATGGGGAAGGGAGCAGCTGCTGAGCGCTTCTTCAGTGATAAGGAAACTTTTCAC
GACATTGCCCAGGTTGCGTCAGAGTTCCCAGGAGCCCAGCACTATGTAGGAGGAAATGCAGCTTTAATTG
GACAGAAATTTGCAGCCAACTCAGATTTAAAGGTTCTTCTTTGCGGTCCAGTTGGTCCAAAGCTACATGA
GCTTCTTGATGACAATGTCTTTGTTCCACCAGAGTCATTGCAGGAAGTGGATGAGTTCCACCTCATTTTA
GAGTATCAAGCAGGGGAGGAGTGGGGCCAGTTAAAAGCTCCCCATGCCAACCGATTCATCTTCTCTCACG
ACCTCTCCAACGGGGCCATGAATATGCTGGAGGTGTTTGTGTCTAGCCTGGAGGAGTTTCAGCCAGACCT
GGTGGTCCTCTCTGGATTGCACATGATGGAGGGACAAAGCAAGGAGCTCCAGAGGAAGAGACTCTTGGAG
GTTGTAACCTCCATTTCTGACATCCCCACTGGTATTCCAGTTCACCTAGAGCTGGCCAGTATGACTAACA
GGGAGCTCATGAGCAGCATTGTCCATCAGCAGGTCTTTCCCGCGGTGACTTCCCTTGGGCTGAATGAACA
GGAGCTGTTATTTCTCACCCAGTCAGCCTCTGGACCTCACTCTTCTCTCTCTTCCTGGAACGGTGTTCCT
GATGTGGGCATGGTCAGTGACATCCTCTTCTGGATCTTGAAAGAACATGGGAGGAGTAAAAGCAGAGCCT
CGGATCTCACCAGGATCCATTTCCACACGCTGGTCTACCACATCCTGGCAACTGTGGATGGACACTGGGC
CAACCAGCTGGCAGCCGTGGCTGCAGGAGCTCGTGTGGCTGGGACACAGGCCTGCGCCACAGAAACCATA
GACACCAGCCGAGTGTCTCTGAGGGCACCCCAAGAGTTCATGACTTCCCATTCGGAGGCAGGCTCCAGGA
TTGTATTAAACCCAAACAAGCCAGTAGTAGAATGGCACAGAGAGGGAATATCCTTCCACTTCACACCAGT
ATTGGTGTGTAAAGACCCCATTCGAACTGTAGGCCTTGGAGATGCCATTTCAGCCGAAGGACTCTTCTAT
TCGGAAGTACACCCTCACTATTAG
