>Addgene plasmid #23809 | pDONR223-ADPGK | addgene partial sequence | sequence record 29648 | 23809 with M13pUC-fwd
TAATGATTTTATTTTGACTGATAGTGACCTGTTCGTTGCAACAAATTGATGAGCAATGCTTTTTTATAAT
GCCAACTTTGTACAAAAAAGTTGGCATGGCGCTGTGGCGCGGCTCCGCGTACGCGGGCTTCCTGGCGCTG
GCCGTGGGCTGCGTCTTCCTGCTGGAGCCAGAGCTGCCAGGCTCGGCGCTGCGCTCTCTCTGGAGCTCGC
TGTGTCTGGGGCCCGCGCCTGCGCCCCCGGGACCCGTCTCCCCCGAGGGCCGGTTGGCGGCAGCCTGGGA
CGCGCTTATCGTGCGGCCAGTCCGGCGCTGGCGCCGCGTGGCAGTGGGAGTCAATGCATGTGTTGATGTG
GTGCTCTCAGGGGTGAAGCTCTTGCAGGCACTTGGCCTTAGTCCTGGGAATGGGAAAGATCACAGCATTC
TGCATTCAAGGAATGATCTGGAAGAAGCCTTCATTCACTTCATGGGGAAGGGAGCAGCTGCTGAGCGCTT
CTTCAGTGATAAGGAAACTTTTCACGACATTGCCCAGGTTGCGTCAGAGTTCCCAGGAGCCCAGCACTAT
GTAGGAGGAAATGCAGCTTTAATTGGACAGAAATTTGCAGCCAACTCAGATTTAAAGGTTCTTCTTTGCG
GTCCAGTTGGTCCAAAG
