[The description below was written by a language model from this plasmid's Addgene catalogue record.]
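Description:
pDONR223-ADPGK is a Gateway entry-type clone built on the Invitrogen pDONR223 donor backbone (about 5 kb without insert) and carrying the human ADPGK open reading frame, which encodes ADP-dependent glucokinase. The insert is recorded as 1,494 bp and was introduced by Gateway recombination. The plasmid is maintained in E. coli as a high-copy construct under spectinomycin selection. No feature table accompanies the record, so the origin of replication, the exact recombination sites flanking the ORF and other backbone elements are not itemised. After Gateway cloning into a donor vector, the insert would normally sit between attL sites ready for transfer into a destination vector. M13 forward and reverse priming sites flank the insert for sequence verification.

The key design feature is that the ORF lacks a stop codon. This "open" configuration lets the coding sequence be recombined in frame into a destination vector that supplies a C-terminal epitope tag of choice together with the stop codon. The plasmid has no recorded eukaryotic promoter and is a shuttle and storage clone rather than an expression construct; the depositor explicitly notes that it should not be transfected directly. For expression in mammalian cells, the depositors point to a companion set of four lentiviral Gateway destination vectors (the pLX301 to pLX304 series), which are obtained separately. The clone belongs to an ORF collection associated with a study of resistance to RAF inhibition through reactivation of the MAP kinase pathway, which suggests use in gain-of-function expression experiments once moved into a suitable expression vector.
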