Addgene plasmid #23809: pDONR223-ADPGK
Depositing lab: William Hahn & David Root. Depositing organization: Dana-Farber Cancer Institute. Publication: COT drives resistance to RAF inhibition through MAP kinase pathway reactivation. Johannessen CM, Boehm JS, Kim SY, Thomas SR, Wardwell L, Johnson LA, Emery CM, Stransky N, Cogdill AP, Barretina J, Caponigro G, Hieronymus H, Murray RR, Salehi-Ashtiani K, Hill DE, Vidal M, Zhao JJ, Yang X, Alkan O, Kim S, Harris JL, Wilson CJ, Myer VE, Finan PM, Root DE, Roberts TM, Golub T, Flaherty KT, Dummer R, Weber BL, Sellers WR, Schlegel R, Wargo JA, Hahn WC, Garraway LA. Nature. 2010 Dec 16;468(7326):968-72. doi: 10.1038/nature09627 PubMed 21107320.
Backbone
  Vector backbone: pDONR223
  Backbone manufacturer: Invitrogen
  Backbone size w/o insert (bp): 5005
  Vector type: Gateway Donor vector
Growth in bacteria
  Bacterial resistance: Spectinomycin, 50 μg/mL
  Growth temperature: 37°C
  Growth strain: DH5alpha
  Copy number: High Copy
Gene/Insert
  Gene/Insert name: ADPGK (alt name: ADP-dependent glucokinase)
  Species: H. sapiens (human)
  Insert size (bp): 1494
  Entrez Gene: ADPGK (a.k.a. 2610017G09Rik, ADP-GK)
  Cloning method: Gateway Cloning
  Sequencing primers: 5′ M13pUC-fwd; 3′ M13rev
Terms and licenses: Academic/Nonprofit Terms; Industry Terms: Not Available to Industry
Depositor comments: The ORF has no Stop codon. This design enables easy recombination into a destination vector to add an epitope tag of choice and Stop codon to the ORF. Do NOT use this plasmid directly for transfections. A set of 4 custom lentiviral vectors is available ( pLX301 (http://www.addgene.org/25895/) , pLX302 (http://www.addgene.org/25896/) , pLX303 (http://www.addgene.org/25897/) , pLX304 (http://www.addgene.org/25890/) ) to be used to express these ORFs in mammalian cells. These plasmids are not included in the kit and must be ordered separately.
How to cite: pDONR223-ADPGK was a gift from William Hahn & David Root (Addgene plasmid # 23809 ; http://n2t.net/addgene:23809 ; RRID:Addgene_23809)
